>Addgene plasmid #75655 | BMX gRNA (BRDN0001147055) | addgene full sequence | sequence record 184304 | Addgene Assembled Sequence
CCCGGGTGCAAAGATGGATAAAGTTTTAAACAGAGAGGAATCTTTGCAGCTAATGGACCTTCTAGGTCTT
GAAAGGAGTGGGAATTGGCTCCGGTGCCCGTCAGTGGGCAGAGCGCACATCGCCCACAGTCCCCGAGAAG
TTGGGGGGAGGGGTCGGCAATTGATCCGGTGCCTAGAGAAGGTGGCGCGGGGTAAACTGGGAAAGTGATG
TCGTGTACTGGCTCCGCCTTTTTCCCGAGGGTGGGGGAGAACCGTATATAAGTGCAGTAGTCGCCGTGAA
CGTTCTTTTTCGCAACGGGTTTGCCGCCAGAACACAGGTAAGTGCCGTGTGTGGTTCCCGCGGGCCTGGC
CTCTTTACGGGTTATGGCCCTTGCGTGCCTTGAATTACTTCCACCTGGCTGCAGTACGTGATTCTTGATC
CCGAGCTTCGGGTTGGAAGTGGGTGGGAGAGTTCGAGGCCTTGCGCTTAAGGAGCCCCTTCGCCTCGTGC
TTGAGTTGAGGCCTGGCCTGGGCGCTGGGGCCGCCGCGTGCGAATCTGGTGGCACCTTCGCGCCTGTCTC
GCTGCTTTCGATAAGTCTCTAGCCATTTAAAATTTTTGATGACCTGCTGCGACGCTTTTTTTCTGGCAAG
ATAGTCTTGTAAATGCGGGCCAAGATCTGCACACTGGTATTTCGGTTTTTGGGGCCGCGGGCGGCGACGG
GGCCCGTGCGTCCCAGCGCACATGTTCGGCGAGGCGGGGCCTGCGAGCGCGGCCACCGAGAATCGGACGG
GGGTAGTCTCAAGCTGGCCGGCCTGCTCTGGTGCCTGGCCTCGCGCCGCCGTGTATCGCCCCGCCCTGGG
CGGCAAGGCTGGCCCGGTCGGCACCAGTTGCGTGAGCGGAAAGATGGCCGCTTCCCGGCCCTGCTGCAGG
GAGCTCAAAATGGAGGACGCGGCGCTCGGGAGAGCGGGCGGGTGAGTCACCCACACAAAGGAAAAGGGCC
TTTCCGTCCTCAGCCGTCGCTTCATGTGACTCCACGGAGTACCGGGCGCCGTCCAGGCACCTCGATTAGT
TCTCGAGCTTTTGGAGTACGTCGTCTTTAGGTTGGGGGGAGGGGTTTTATGCGATGGAGTTTCCCCACAC
TGAGTGGGTGGAGACTGAAGTTAGGCCAGCTTGGCACTTGATGTAATTCTCCTTGGAATTTGCCCTTTTT
GAGTTTGGATCTTGGTTCATTCTCAAGCCTCAGACAGTGGTTCAAAGTTTTTTTCTTCCATTTCAGGTGT
CGTGACGTACGGCCACCATGACCGAGTACAAGCCCACGGTGCGCCTCGCCACCCGCGACGACGTCCCCAG
GGCCGTACGCACCCTCGCCGCCGCGTTCGCCGACTACCCCGCCACGCGCCACACCGTCGATCCGGACCGC
CACATCGAGCGGGTCACCGAGCTGCAAGAACTCTTCCTCACGCGCGTCGGGCTCGACATCGGCAAGGTGT
GGGTCGCGGACGACGGCGCCGCCGTGGCGGTCTGGACCACGCCGGAGAGCGTCGAAGCGGGGGCGGTGTT
CGCCGAGATCGGCCCGCGCATGGCCGAGTTGAGCGGTTCCCGGCTGGCCGCGCAGCAACAGATGGAAGGC
CTCCTGGCGCCGCACCGGCCCAAGGAGCCCGCGTGGTTCCTGGCCACCGTCGGAGTCTCGCCCGACCACC
AGGGCAAGGGTCTGGGCAGCGCCGTCGTGCTCCCCGGAGTGGAGGCGGCCGAGCGCGCCGGGGTGCCCGC
CTTCCTGGAGACCTCCGCGCCCCGCAACCTCCCCTTCTACGAGCGGCTCGGCTTCACCGTCACCGCCGAC
GTCGAGGTGCCCGAAGGACCGCGCACCTGGTGCATGACCCGCAAGCCCGGTGCCTGAACGCGTTAAGTCG
ACAATCAACCTCTGGATTACAAAATTTGTGAAAGATTGACTGGTATTCTTAACTATGTTGCTCCTTTTAC
GCTATGTGGATACGCTGCTTTAATGCCTTTGTATCATGCTATTGCTTCCCGTATGGCTTTCATTTTCTCC
TCCTTGTATAAATCCTGGTTGCTGTCTCTTTATGAGGAGTTGTGGCCCGTTGTCAGGCAACGTGGCGTGG
TGTGCACTGTGTTTGCTGACGCAACCCCCACTGGTTGGGGCATTGCCACCACCTGTCAGCTCCTTTCCGG
GACTTTCGCTTTCCCCCTCCCTATTGCCACGGCGGAACTCATCGCCGCCTGCCTTGCCCGCTGCTGGACA
GGGGCTCGGCTGTTGGGCACTGACAATTCCGTGGTGTTGTCGGGGAAATCATCGTCCTTTCCTTGGCTGC
TCGCCTGTGTTGCCACCTGGATTCTGCGCGGGACGTCCTTCTGCTACGTCCCTTCGGCCCTCAATCCAGC
GGACCTTCCTTCCCGCGGCCTGCTGCCGGCTCTGCGGCCTCTTCCGCGTCTTCGCCTTCGCCCTCAGACG
AGTCGGATCTCCCTTTGGGCCGCCTCCCCGCGTCGACTTTAAGACCAATGACTTACAAGGCAGCTGTAGA
TCTTAGCCACTTTTTAAAAGAAAAGGGGGGACTGGAAGGGCTAATTCACTCCCAACGAAGACAAGATCTG
CTTTTTGCTTGTACTGGGTCTCTCTGGTTAGACCAGATCTGAGCCTGGGAGCTCTCTGGCTAACTAGGGA
ACCCACTGCTTAAGCCTCAATAAAGCTTGCCTTGAGTGCTTCAAGTAGTGTGTGCCCGTCTGTTGTGTGA
CTCTGGTAACTAGAGATCCCTCAGACCCTTTTAGTCAGTGTGGAAAATCTCTAGCAGTACGTATAGTAGT
TCATGTCATCTTATTATTCAGTATTTATAACTTGCAAAGAAATGAATATCAGAGAGTGAGAGGAACTTGT
TTATTGCAGCTTATAATGGTTACAAATAAAGCAATAGCATCACAAATTTCACAAATAAAGCATTTTTTTC
ACTGCATTCTAGTTGTGGTTTGTCCAAACTCATCAATGTATCTTATCATGTCTGGCTCTAGCTATCCCGC
CCCTAACTCCGCCCATCCCGCCCCTAACTCCGCCCAGTTCCGCCCATTCTCCGCCCCATGGCTGACTAAT
TTTTTTTATTTATGCAGAGGCCGAGGCCGCCTCGGCCTCTGAGCTATTCCAGAAGTAGTGAGGAGGCTTT
TTTGGAGGCCTAGGGACGTACCCAATTCGCCCTATAGTGAGTCGTATTACGCGCGCTCACTGGCCGTCGT
TTTACAACGTCGTGACTGGGAAAACCCTGGCGTTACCCAACTTAATCGCCTTGCAGCACATCCCCCTTTC
GCCAGCTGGCGTAATAGCGAAGAGGCCCGCACCGATCGCCCTTCCCAACAGTTGCGCAGCCTGAATGGCG
AATGGG
[124 nt withheld, positions 3367-3490]
C
[91 nt withheld, positions 3492-3582]
A
[49 nt withheld, positions 3584-3632]
CCTTTGACGTTGGAGTCCACGTTCTTT
[37 nt withheld, positions 3660-3696]
ACCCTATCTCGGTCTATTCTTTTGATTTATAAGGGATTTTGCCGATTTCGGCCTATTGGTTAAAAAATGA
GCTGATTTAACAAAAATTTAACGCGAATTTTAACAAAATATTAACGCTTACAATTTAGGTGGCACTTTTC
GGGGAAATGTGCGCGGAACCCCTATTTGTTTATTTTTCTAAATACATTCAAATATGTATCCGCTCATGAG
ACAATAACCCTGATAAATGCTTCAATAATATTGAAAAAGGAAGAGTATGAGTATTCAACATTTCCGTGTC
GCCCTTATTCCCTTTTTTGCGGCATTTTGCCTTCCTGTTTTTGCTCACCCAGAAACGCTGGTGAAAGTAA
AAGATGCTGAAGATCAGTTGGGTGCACGAGTGGGTTACATCGAACTGGATCTCAACAGCGGTAAGATCCT
TGAGAGTTTTCGCCCCGAAGAACGTTTTCCAATGATGAGCACTTTTAAAGTTCTGCTATGTGGCGCGGTA
TTATCCCGTATTGACGCCGGGCAAGAGCAACTCGGTCGCCGCATACACTATTCTCAGAATGACTTGGTTG
AGTACTCACCAGTCACAGAAAAGCATCTTACGGATGGCATGACAGTAAGAGAATTATGCAGTGCTGCCAT
AACCATGAGTGATAACACTGCGGCCAACTTACTTCTGACAACGATCGGAGGACCGAAGGAGCTAACCGCT
TTTTTGCACAACATGGGGGATCATGTAACTCGCCTTGATCGTTGGGAACCGGAGCTGAATGAAGCCATAC
CAAACGACGAGCGTGACACCACGATGCCTGTAGCAATGGCAACAACGTTGCGCAAACTATTAACTGGCGA
ACTACTTACTCTAGCTTCCCGGCAACAATTAATAGACTGGATGGAGGCGGATAAAGTTGCAGGACCACTT
CTGCGCTCGGCCCTTCCGGCTGGCTGGTTTATTGCTGATAAATCTGGAGCCGGTGAGCGTGGGTCTCGCG
GTATCATTGCAGCACTGGGGCCAGATGGTAAGCCCTCCCGTATCGTAGTTATCTACACGACGGGGAGTCA
GGCAACTATGGATGAACGAAATAGACAGATCGCTGAGATAGGTGCCTCACTGATTAAGCATTGGTAACTG
TCAGACCAAGTTTACTCATATATACTTTAGATTGATTTAAAACTTCATTTTTAATTTAAAAGGATCTAGG
TGAAGATCCTTTTTGATAATCTCATGACCAAAATCCCTTAACGTGAGTTTTCGTTCCACTGAGCGTCAGA
CCCCGTAGAAAAGATCAAAGGATCTTCTTGAGATCCTTTTTTTCTGCGCGTAATCTGCTGCTTGCAAACA
AAAAAACCACCGCTACCAGCGGTGGTTTGTTTGCCGGATCAAGAGCTACCAACTCTTTTTCCGAAGGTAA
CTGGCTTCAGCAGAGCGCAGATACCAAATACTGTTCTTCTAGTGTAGCCGTAGTTAGGCCACCACTTCAA
GAACTCTGTAGCACCGCCTACATACCTCGCTCTGCTAATCCTGTTACCAGTGGCTGCTGCCAGTGGCGAT
AAGTCGTGTCTTACCGGGTTGGACTCAAGACGATAGTTACCGGATAAGGCGCAGCGGTCGGGCTGAACGG
GGGGTTCGTGCACACAGCCCAGCTTGGAGCGAACGACCTACACCGAACTGAGATACCTACAGCGTGAGCT
ATGAGAAAGCGCCACGCTTCCCGAAGGGAGAAAGGCGGACAGGTATCCGGTAAGCGGCAGGGTCGGAACA
GGAGAGCGCACGAGGGAGCTTCCAGGGGGAAACGCCTGGTATCTTTATAGTCCTGTCGGGTTTCGCCACC
TCTGACTTGAGCGTCGATTTTTGTGATGCTCGTCAGGGGGGCGGAGCCTATGGAAAAACGCCAGCAACGC
GGCCTTTTTACGGTTCCTGGCCTTTTGCTGGCCTTTTGCTCACATGTTCTTTCCTGCGTTATCCCCTGAT
TCTGTGGATAACCGTATTACCGCCTTTGAGTGAGCTGATACCGCTCGCCGCAGCCGAACGACCGAGCGCA
GCGAGTCAGTGAGCGAGGAAGCGGAAGAGCGCCCAATACGCAAACCGCCTCTCCCCGCGCGTTGGCCGAT
TCATTAATGCAGCTGGCACGACAGGTTTCCCGACTGGAAAGCGGGCAGTGAGCGCAACGCAATTAATGTG
AGTTAGCTCACTCATTAGGCACCCCAGGCTTTACACTTTATGCTTCCGGCTCGTATGTTGTGTGGAATTG
TGAGCGGATAACAATTTCACACAGGAAACAGCTATGACCATGATTACGCCAAGCGCGCAATTAACCCTCA
CTAAAGGGAACAAAAGCTGGAGCTGCAAGCTTAATGTAGTCTTATGCAATACTCTTGTAGTCTTGCAACA
TGGTAACGATGAGTTAGCAACATGCCTTACAAGGAGAGAAAAAGCACCGTGCATGCCGATTGGTGGAAGT
AAGGTGGTACGATCGTGCCTTATTAGGAAGGCAACAGACGGGTCTGACATGGATTGGACGAACCACTGAA
TTGCCGCATTGCAGAGATATTGTATTTAAGTGCCTAGCTCGATACATAAACGGGTCTCTCTGGTTAGACC
AGATCTGAGCCTGGGAGCTCTCTGGCTAACTAGGGAACCCACTGCTTAAGCCTCAATAAAGCTTGCCTTG
AGTGCTTCAAGTAGTGTGTGCCCGTCTGTTGTGTGACTCTGGTAACTAGAGATCCCTCAGACCCTTTTAG
TCAGTGTGGAAAATCTCTAGCAGTGGCGCCCGAACAGGGACTTGAAAGCGAAAGGGAAACCAGAGGAGCT
CTCTCGACGCAGGACTCGGCTTGCTGAAGCGCGCACGGCAAGAGGCGAGGGGCGGCGACTGGTGAGTACG
CCAAAAATTTTGACTAGCGGAGGCTAGAAGGAGAGAGATGGGTGCGAGAGCGTCAGTATTAAGCGGGGGA
GAATTAGATCGCGATGGGAAAAAATTCGGTTAAGGCCAGGGGGAAAGAAAAAATATAAATTAAAACATAT
AGTATGGGCAAGCAGGGAGCTAGAACGATTCGCAGTTAATCCTGGCCTGTTAGAAACATCAGAAGGCTGT
AGACAAATACTGGGACAGCTACAACCATCCCTTCAGACAGGATCAGAAGAACTTAGATCATTATATAATA
CAGTAGCAACCCTCTATTGTGTGCATCAAAGGATAGAGATAAAAGACACCAAGGAAGCTTTAGACAAGAT
AGAGGAAGAGCAAAACAAAAGTAAGACCACCGCACAGCAAGCGGCCGCTGATCTTCAGACCTGGAGGAGG
AGATATGAGGGACAATTGGAGAAGTGAATTATATAAATATAAAGTAGTAAAAATTGAACCATTAGGAGTA
GCACCCACCAAGGCAAAGAGAAGAGTGGTGCAGAGAGAAAAAAGAGCAGTGGGAATAGGAGCTTTGTTCC
TTGGGTTCTTGGGAGCAGCAGGAAGCACTATGGGCGCAGCGTCAATGACGCTGACGGTACAGGCCAGACA
ATTATTGTCTGGTATAGTGCAGCAGCAGAACAATTTGCTGAGGGCTATTGAGGCGCAACAGCATCTGTTG
CAACTCACAGTCTGGGGCATCAAGCAGCTCCAGGCAAGAATCCTGGCTGTGGAAAGATACCTAAAGGATC
AACAGCTCCTGGGGATTTGGGGTTGCTCTGGAAAACTCATTTGCACCACTGCTGTGCCTTGGAATGCTAG
TTGGAGTAATAAATCTCTGGAACAGATTTGGAATCACACGACCTGGATGGAGTGGGACAGAGAAATTAAC
AATTACACAAGCTTAATACACTCCTTAATTGAAGAATCGCAAAACCAGCAAGAAAAGAATGAACAAGAAT
TATTGGAATTAGATAAATGGGCAAGTTTGTGGAATTGGTTTAACATAACAAATTGGCTGTGGTATATAAA
ATTATTCATAATGATAGTAGGAGGCTTGGTAGGTTTAAGAATAGTTTTTGCTGTACTTTCTATAGTGAAT
AGAGTTAGGCAGGGATATTCACCATTATCGTTTCAGACCCACCTCCCAACCCCGAGGGGACCCAGAGAGG
GCCTATTTCCCATGATTCCTTCATATTTGCATATACGATACAAGGCTGTTAGAGAGATAATTAGAATTAA
TTTGACTGTAAACACAAAGATATTAGTACAAAATACGTGACGTAGAAAGTAATAATTTCTTGGGTAGTTT
GCAGTTTTAAAATTATGTTTTAAAATGGACTATCATATGCTTACCGTAACTTGAAAGTATTTCGATTTCT
TGGCTTTATATATCTTGTGGAAAGGACGAAACACCGTGTTGGCCTTTGTTGACACAGTTTTAGAGCTAGA
AATAGCAAGTTAAAATAAGGCTAGTCCGTTATCAACTTGAAAAAGTGGCACCGAGTCGGTGCTTTTTTAA
GCTTGGCGTAACTAGATCTTGAGACAAATGGCAGTATTCATCCACAATTTTAAAAGAAAAGGGGGGATTG
GGGGGTACAGTGCAGGGGAAAGAATAGTAGACATAATAGCAACAGACATACAAACTAAAGAATTACAAAA
ACAAATTACAAAAATTCAAAATTTTCGGGTTTATTACAGGGACAGCAGAGATCCACTTTGGCGCCGGCTC
GAGGGGG
Features (pLannotate 1.2.2; 29 found; start..end, strand, type, name):
     14..80      +  CDS            small t antigen (fragment): SV40 (simian virus 40) small t antigen
    106..317     +  promoter       EF-1α core promoter: core promoter for human elongation factor EF-1α
    318..1256    +  intron         EF-1α intron A: intron upstream of the start codon of human EF-1α
   1278..1877    +  CDS            PuroR (fragment): puromycin N-acetyltransferase; pac from Streptomyces; confers resistance to puromycin
   1893..2481    +  misc_feature   WPRE: woodchuck hepatitis virus posttranscriptional regulatory element
   2532..2551    +  misc_feature   cPPT/CTS (fragment): central polypurine tract and central termination sequence of HIV-1
   2553..2786    +  LTR            3' LTR (ΔU3): self-inactivating 3' long terminal repeat (LTR) from HIV-1
   2864..2985    +  polyA_signal   SV40 poly(A) signal: SV40 polyadenylation signal
   3025..3160    +  rep_origin     SV40 ori: SV40 origin of replication
   3181..3199    -  promoter       T7 promoter: promoter for bacteriophage T7 RNA polymerase
   3207..3362    +  CDS            lacZα (fragment): LacZα fragment of β-galactosidase; lacZ fragment
   3367..3795    +  rep_origin     f1 ori (sequence partly withheld): f1 bacteriophage origin of replication; arrow indicates direction of (+) strand synthesis
   3848..3952    +  promoter       AmpR promoter: bla
   3953..4813    +  CDS            AmpR: β-lactamase; bla; confers resistance to ampicillin, carbenicillin, and related antibiotics
   4984..5572    +  rep_origin     ori: high-copy-number ColE1/pMB1/pBR322/pUC origin of replication
   5755..5847    +  CDS            lacI (fragment): lac repressor; lacI; The lac repressor binds to the lac operator to inhibit transcription in E. coli. This inhibition can be relieved by adding lactose or isopropyl-β-D-thiogalactopyranoside (IPTG).
   5860..5881    +  protein_bind   CAP binding site: CAP binding activates transcription in the presence of cAMP. E. coli catabolite activator protein
   5896..5926    +  promoter       lac promoter: promoter for the E. coli lac operon
   5934..5950    +  protein_bind   lac operator: The lac repressor binds to the lac operator to inhibit transcription in E. coli. This inhibition can be relieved by adding lactose or isopropyl-β-D-thiogalactopyranoside (IPTG). lac repressor encoded by lacI
   5995..6013    +  promoter       T3 promoter: promoter for bacteriophage T3 RNA polymerase
   6041..6267    +  promoter       RSV promoter: Rous sarcoma virus enhancer/promoter
   6268..6448    +  LTR            5' LTR (truncated): truncated 5' long terminal repeat (LTR) from HIV-1
   6495..6620    +  misc_feature   HIV-1 Ψ: packaging signal of human immunodeficiency virus type 1
   6604..6967    +  CDS            HIV-1 gag (fragment): gag protein from human immunodeficiency virus 1; gag
   7113..7346    +  misc_feature   RRE: The Rev response element (RRE) of HIV-1 allows for Rev-dependent mRNA export from the nucleus to the cytoplasm.
   7723..7749    +  CDS            Rev (fragment): human immunodeficiency virus 1 (HIV-1) Rev protein; rev; enhances nuclear export of unspliced and incompletely spliced viral mRNAs
   7753..7993    +  promoter       U6 promoter: RNA polymerase III promoter for human U6 snRNA
   8023..8098    +  misc_RNA       gRNA scaffold: guide RNA scaffold for the Streptococcus pyogenes CRISPR/Cas9 system
   8154..8271    +  misc_feature   cPPT/CTS: central polypurine tract and central termination sequence of HIV-1
