[The description below was written by a language model from this plasmid's Addgene catalogue record and pLannotate feature annotations shown in this document.]
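Description:
BMX gRNA (BRDN0001147055) is a third-generation lentiviral CRISPR guide plasmid built on the lentiGuide-Puro backbone, designed to deliver a single guide RNA against human BMX (also known as ETK), a kinase gene; the guide belongs to a human kinome gRNA collection. In bacteria the roughly 8.3 kb plasmid is maintained at high copy from a ColE1/pUC-type origin and selected with ampicillin through the bla gene. An f1 origin, an SV40 origin and poly(A) signal, and remnants of lac and phage promoter elements are carried over in the backbone.

The transfer cassette is framed by an RSV promoter fused to a truncated HIV-1 5' LTR and a self-inactivating ΔU3 3' LTR. This arrangement makes genomic RNA production Tat-independent and leaves the integrated provirus without LTR promoter activity. Between the LTRs lie the Ψ packaging signal with adjoining gag sequence, the RRE for Rev-dependent nuclear export, and a cPPT/CTS that aids nuclear import of the reverse-transcribed genome. The human U6 RNA polymerase III promoter drives the BMX-targeting spacer joined to the Streptococcus pyogenes Cas9 guide scaffold. Downstream, the EF-1α core promoter with its intron A expresses puromycin N-acetyltransferase for selection of transduced mammalian cells, and a WPRE follows to enhance transcript expression.

The plasmid does not encode Cas9. It is therefore meant for use with a separate Cas9 lentiviral vector or in cell lines already expressing Cas9, typically to disrupt BMX in human cells. The record does not state the cloning method.
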