Addgene plasmid #75655: BMX gRNA (BRDN0001147055)
Purpose: 3rd generation lentiviral gRNA plasmid targeting human BMX
Depositing lab: John Doench & David Root. Depositing organization: Broad Institute. Publication: Optimized sgRNA design to maximize activity and minimize off-target effects of CRISPR-Cas9. Doench JG, Fusi N, Sullender M, Hegde M, Vaimberg EW, Donovan KF, Smith I, Tothova Z, Wilen C, Orchard R, Virgin HW, Listgarten J, Root DE. Nat Biotechnol. 2016 Jan 18. doi: 10.1038/nbt.3437. PubMed 26780180.
Backbone
  Vector backbone: lentiGuide-Puro
  Backbone manufacturer: Zhang Lab (Addgene plasmid # 52963)
  Vector type: Mammalian Expression, Lentiviral, CRISPR
  Selectable markers: Puromycin
Growth in bacteria
  Bacterial resistance: Ampicillin, 100 μg/mL
  Growth temperature: 37°C
  Growth strain: DH5alpha
  Copy number: High Copy
Gene/Insert
  Gene/Insert name: BMX (alt names: BMX; NM_001721.6)
  gRNA/shRNA sequence: TGTTGGCCTTTGTTGACACA
  Species: H. sapiens (human)
  Entrez Gene: BMX (a.k.a. ETK, PSCTK2, PSCTK3)
  Promoter: hU6
  Cloning method: Unknown
  Sequencing primers: 5′ U6-F; 3′ pS2-R
Terms and licenses: Academic/Nonprofit Terms; Industry Terms: Not Available to Industry
Depositor comments: The gRNA was designed to target the following Genbank reference sequence(s): NM_001721.6,NM_203281.2. Note that this plasmid does NOT contain Cas9. It should be used in conjunction with lentiCas9-Blast (Addgene #52962) or otherwise with cell lines already expressing Cas9. Browse the full kinome gRNA library at http://www.addgene.org/pooled-library/broadgpp-human-kinome/ or visit http://www.broadinstitute.org/rnai/public/ for detailed protocols and information.
How to cite: BMX gRNA (BRDN0001147055) was a gift from John Doench & David Root (Addgene plasmid # 75655 ; http://n2t.net/addgene:75655 ; RRID:Addgene_75655)
