>Addgene plasmid #75655 | BMX gRNA (BRDN0001147055) | depositor partial sequence | sequence record 143115 | Target Sequence
TGTTGGCCTTTGTTGACACA
