>Addgene plasmid #75655 | BMX gRNA (BRDN0001147055) | addgene partial sequence | sequence record 184303 | hU6-F
GACGTAGAAAGTAATAATTTCTTGGGTAGTTTGCAGTTTTAAAATTATGTTTTAAAATGGACTATCATAT
GCTTACCGTAACTTGAAAGTATTTCGATTTCTTGGCTTTATATATCTTGTGGAAAGGACGAAACACCGTG
TTGGCCTTTGTTGACACAGTTTTAGAGCTAGAAATAGCAAGTTAAAATAAGGCTAGTCCGTTATCAACTT
GAAAAAGTGGCACCGAGTCGGTGCTTTTTTAAGCTTGGCGTAACTAGATCTTGAGACAAATGGCAGTATT
CATCCACAATTTTAAAAGAAAAGGGGGGATTGGGGGGTACAGTGCAGGGGAAAGAATAGTAGACATAATA
GCAACAGACATACAAACTAAAGAATTACAAAAACAAATTACAAAAATTCAAAATTTTCGGGTTTATTACA
GGGACAGCAGAGATCCACTTTGGCGCCGGCTCGAGGGGGCCCGGGTGCAAAGATGGATAAAGTTTTAAAC
AGAGAGGAATCTTTGCAGCTAATGGACCTTCTAGGTCTTGAAAGGAGTGGGAATTGGCTCCGGTGCCCGT
CAGTGGGCAG
